Addgene plasmid #203888: pUN378 - pTRV2-CrGLK
Purpose: Viral silencing plasmid targeting the CrGLK gene from C. roseus.
Depositing lab: Carolyn Lee-Parsons. Depositing organization: Northeastern University. Publication: The role of the Golden2-like (GLK) transcription factor in regulating terpenoid indole alkaloid biosynthesis in Catharanthus roseus. Cole-Osborn LF, McCallan SA, Prifti O, Abu R, Sjoelund V, Lee-Parsons CWT. Plant Cell Rep. 2024 May 14;43(6):141. doi: 10.1007/s00299-024-03208-9. PubMed 38743349.
Backbone
  Vector backbone: pTRV2-GATEWAY
  Backbone manufacturer: Liu et al., 2002 (doi: 10.1046/j.1365-313x.2002.01394.x)
  Vector type: Plant Expression, RNAi
Growth in bacteria
  Bacterial resistance: Kanamycin, 50 μg/mL
  Growth temperature: 37°C
  Growth strain: DH5alpha
  Copy number: High Copy
Gene/Insert
  Gene/Insert name: CrGLK fragment
  Species: Catharanthus roseus var. LBE
  Insert size (bp): 188
  Cloning method: Gateway Cloning
Terms and licenses: Academic/Nonprofit Terms; Industry Terms: Not Available to Industry
How to cite: pUN378 - pTRV2-CrGLK was a gift from Carolyn Lee-Parsons (Addgene plasmid # 203888 ; http://n2t.net/addgene:203888 ; RRID:Addgene_203888)
