[The description below was written by a language model from this plasmid's Addgene catalogue record and pLannotate feature annotations shown in this document.]
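Description:
pUN378 - pTRV2-CrGLK is a virus-induced gene silencing (VIGS) plasmid built on the Gateway-adapted pTRV2 backbone, a binary T-DNA vector carrying a cDNA copy of tobacco rattle virus RNA2. The 14.6 kb sequence has the hallmarks of a broad-host-range IncP binary vector: oriV with its trans-acting replication gene trfA, oriT and traJ for conjugal transfer, a fragment of a ColE1-type origin, and an aphA-3 kanamycin resistance gene that provides the bacterial selection recorded in the catalogue. Remnants of tetracycline resistance genes, an IS1 element and several lac/M13 fragments are also annotated and appear to be backbone carry-over.

Between the nopaline-type right and left T-DNA borders, a CaMV 35S promoter drives transcription of the TRV RNA2 cDNA, which includes the viral coat protein gene and a fragment of the nematode-transmission protein P40. Downstream of these sits the insert, a 188 bp fragment of the Golden2-like (GLK) transcription factor gene from Catharanthus roseus, flanked by attB1 and attB2 sites left by Gateway recombination and annotated on the reverse strand relative to the viral transcript. The viral 3' tRNA-like structure is followed by a hammerhead ribozyme, which self-cleaves to trim the transcript near the authentic viral 3' end. The T-DNA also contains a NOS promoter–nptII–NOS terminator cassette, a plant selectable marker.

Once delivered to plant tissue, normally via Agrobacterium and together with a companion TRV RNA1 plasmid that is not part of this record, the recombinant virus replicates and spreads, triggering RNA silencing of endogenous CrGLK. The associated study used it to examine GLK's role in regulating terpenoid indole alkaloid biosynthesis in C. roseus.
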