Features (pLannotate 1.2.2; 37 found; start..end, strand, type, name):
      2..445     +  CDS            M13 gene III (fragment) (sequence partly withheld): pIII; III; minor coat protein
    444..534     +  CDS            lacI (fragment): lac repressor; lacI; The lac repressor binds to the lac operator to inhibit transcription in E. coli. This inhibition can be relieved by adding lactose or isopropyl-β-D-thiogalactopyranoside (IPTG).
    547..568     +  protein_bind   CAP binding site: CAP binding activates transcription in the presence of cAMP. E. coli catabolite activator protein
    583..613     +  promoter       lac promoter: promoter for the E. coli lac operon
    617..639     +  protein_bind   lac operator (fragment): The lac repressor binds to the lac operator to inhibit transcription in E. coli. This inhibition can be relieved by adding lactose or isopropyl-β-D-thiogalactopyranoside (IPTG). lac repressor encoded by lacI
    765..1108    +  promoter       CaMV 35S promoter: strong constitutive promoter from cauliflower mosaic virus
   1062..1108    +  promoter       minimal CaMV 35S promoter: minimal 35S promoter from cauliflower mosaic virus
   1668..2279    +  CDS            CP: CAPSD_TRVPP - Experimental evidence at protein level: Swiss-Prot protein existence level 1. Capsid protein self-assembles to form rod-shaped virions about 22 nm in diameter with a central canal enclosing the viral genomic RNA. From Tobacco rattle virus (isolate PpK20) (TRV).
   2451..2753    +  CDS            P40_TRVPP (fragment): Experimental evidence at protein level: Swiss-Prot protein existence level 1. Involved in transmission of the virus by the vector nematode Paratrichodorus pachydermus. From Tobacco rattle virus (isolate PpK20) (TRV).
   2773..2797    +  protein_bind   attB2: mutant version of attB; recombination site for the Gateway® BP reaction BP Clonase™
   2799..3002    -  CDS            GLK2 (fragment): GLK2_ARATH - Also known as GPRI2. Experimental evidence at protein level: Swiss-Prot protein existence level 1. Transcriptional activator that functions with GLK1 to promote chloroplast development. Acts as an activator of nuclear photosynthetic genes involved in chlorophyll biosynthesis, light harvesting, and electron transport. Acts in a cell-autonomous manner to coordinate and maintain the photosynthetic apparatus within individual cells. May function in photosynthetic capacity optimization by integrating responses to variable environmental and endogenous cues (PubMed:11828027, PubMed:12220
   2986..3010    -  protein_bind   attB1: mutant version of attB; recombination site for the Gateway® BP reaction BP Clonase™
   3416..3455    +  ncRNA          TLS-PK6: Accession: RF01101 - Pseudoknot of tRNA-like structure
   3451..3506    +  ncRNA          Hammerhead 3: Accession: RF00008 - Hammerhead ribozyme (type III)
   3537..3692    +  CDS            lacZα (fragment) (sequence partly withheld): LacZα fragment of β-galactosidase; lacZ fragment
   3690..3990    +  rep_origin     M13 ori (fragment) (sequence partly withheld): M13 bacteriophage origin of replication; arrow indicates direction of (+) strand synthesis
   3991..4121    +  CDS            lacI (fragment): lac repressor; lacI; The lac repressor binds to the lac operator to inhibit transcription in E. coli. This inhibition can be relieved by adding lactose or isopropyl-β-D-thiogalactopyranoside (IPTG).
   4175..4199    -  misc_feature   LB T-DNA repeat: left border repeat from nopaline C58 T-DNA
   5708..5771    -  CDS            TetR (fragment): tetracycline resistance regulatory protein; tetR
   5795..6943    -  CDS            trfA: trans-acting replication protein that binds to and activates oriV
   7242..8036    -  CDS            KanR: aminoglycoside phosphotransferase; aphA-3; confers resistance to kanamycin
   8228..8995    +  mobile_element IS1: prokaryotic transposable element IS1
   9004..9153    -  CDS            satA (fragment): STA_BACSU - Also known as yyaR. Experimental evidence at protein level: Swiss-Prot protein existence level 1. Involved in resistance to streptothricin, a broad-spectrum antibiotic produced by streptomycetes. Detoxifies streptothricin via acetylation of the beta amino group of the first beta-lysyl moiety of streptothricin. From Bacillus subtilis (strain 168).
   9152..9346    -  CDS            satA (fragment): STA_BACSU - Also known as yyaR. Experimental evidence at protein level: Swiss-Prot protein existence level 1. Involved in resistance to streptothricin, a broad-spectrum antibiotic produced by streptomycetes. Detoxifies streptothricin via acetylation of the beta amino group of the first beta-lysyl moiety of streptothricin. From Bacillus subtilis (strain 168).
   9349..9624    -  CDS            klaC (fragment): KLAC_ECOLX - Also known as telB. Protein predicted: Swiss-Prot protein existence level 4. Belongs to the kla operon, which is associated with cryptic tellurite resistance, and IncW plasmid fertility inhibition. From Escherichia coli.
   9688..10319   -  rep_origin     oriV: incP origin of replication
  10456..10827   -  CDS            traJ: oriT-recognizing protein; traJ
  10860..10969   -  oriT           oriT: incP origin of transfer
  11101..11291   +  rep_origin     ori (fragment): high-copy-number ColE1/pMB1/pBR322/pUC origin of replication
  11650..12300   -  CDS            TetR: tetracycline resistance regulatory protein; tetR
  12406..12655   +  CDS            TcR (fragment): tetracycline efflux protein; tetA; confers resistance to tetracycline
  12765..12789   -  misc_feature   RB T-DNA repeat: right border repeat from nopaline C58 T-DNA
  12945..13128   +  promoter       NOS promoter: nopaline synthase promoter NOS promoter
  13149..13943   +  CDS            NeoR/KanR: aminoglycoside phosphotransferase from Tn5; aph(3')-II (or nptII); confers resistance to neomycin, kanamycin, and G418 (Geneticin®)
  13964..14113   +  CDS            ble (fragment): BLE_KLEPN - Experimental evidence at protein level: Swiss-Prot protein existence level 1. Binding protein with a strong affinity to the bleomycin family of antibiotics. Binds to CL990; an antimitotic-antibiotic compound. From Klebsiella pneumoniae.
  14120..14326   +  CDS            ocd (fragment): OCD_AGRFC - Experimental evidence at protein level: Swiss-Prot protein existence level 1. Catalyzes the conversion of L-ornithine into L-proline with release of ammonia. Is involved in the utilization of nopaline, a catabolic pathway that proceeds through L-arginine and L-ornithine to L-proline. Nopaline is a predominant opine in plant cells transformed with Ti plasmid pTiC58. From Agrobacterium fabrum (strain C58 / ATCC 33970) (Agrobacterium tumefaciens (strain C58)).
  14333..14585   +  terminator     NOS terminator: nopaline synthase terminator and poly(A) signal
>Addgene plasmid #203888 | pUN378 - pTRV2-CrGLK | addgene full sequence | sequence record 405489 | Addgene NGS Result
GCCTCCTGTC
[82 nt withheld, positions 11-92]
GCTCTGAGGGA
[161 nt withheld, positions 104-264]
T
[41 nt withheld, positions 266-306]
T
[62 nt withheld, positions 308-369]
A
[35 nt withheld, positions 371-405]
CCTCCCTCAATCGGTTGAATGTCGCCCTTTTGTCTTTGGCCCAATACGCAAACCGCCTCTCCCCGCGCGT
TGGCCGATTCATTAATGCAGCTGGCACGACAGGTTTCCCGACTGGAAAGCGGGCAGTGAGCGCAACGCAA
TTAATGTGAGTTAGCTCACTCATTAGGCACCCCAGGCTTTACACTTTATGCTTCCGGCTCGTATGTTGTG
TGGAATTGTGAGCGGATAACAATTTCACACAGGAAACAGCTATGACCATGATTACGCCAAGCTTGGCTGC
AGGTCAACATGGTGGAGCACGACACTCTCGTCTACTCCAAGAATATCAAAGATACAGTCTCAGAAGACCA
GAGGGCTATTGAGACTTTTCAACAAAGGGTAATATCGGGAAACCTCCTCGGATTCCATTGCCCAGCTATC
TGTCACTTCATCGAAAGGACAGTAGAAAAGGAAGATGGCTTCTACAAATGCCATCATTGCGATAAAGGAA
AGGCTATCGTTCAAGATGCCTCTACCGACAGTGGTCCCAAAGATGGACCCCCACCCACGAGGAACATCGT
GGAAAAAGAAGACGTTCCAACCACGTCTTCAAAGCAAGTGGATTGATGTGATATCTCCACTGACGTAAGG
GATGACGCACAATCCCACTATCCTTCGCAAGACCCTTCCTCTATATAAGGAAGTTCATTTCATTTGGAGA
GGATAAAACATTGCACCTATGGTGTTGCCCTGGCTGGGGTATGTCAGTGATCGCAGTAGAATGTACTAAT
TGACAAGTTGGAGAATACGGTAGAACGTCCTTATCCAACACAGCCTTTATCCCTCTCCCTGACGAGGTTT
TTGTCAGTGTAATATTTCTTTTTGAACTATCCAGCTTAGTACCGTACGGGAAAGTGACTGGTGTGCTTAT
CTTTGAAATGTTACTTTGGGTTTCGGTTCTTTAGGTTAGTAAGAAAGCACTTGTCTTCTCATACAAAGGA
AAACCTGAGACGTATCGCTTACGAAAGTAGCAATGAAAGAAAGGTGGTGGTTTTAATCGCTACCGCAAAA
ACGATGGGGTCGTTTTAATTAACTTCTCCTACGCAAGCGTCTAAACGGACGTTGGGGTTTTGCTAGTTTC
TTTAGAGAAAACTAGCTAAGTCTTTAATGTTATCATTAGAGATGGCATAAATATAATACTTGTGTCTGCT
GATAAGATCATTTTAATTTGGACGATTAGACTTGTTGAACTACAGGTTACTGAATCACTTGCGCTAATCA
ACATGGGAGATATGTACGATGAATCATTTGACAAGTCGGGCGGTCCTGCTGACTTGATGGACGATTCTTG
GGTGGAATCAGTTTCGTGGAAAGATCTGTTGAAGAAGTTACACAGCATAAAATTTGCACTACAGTCTGGT
AGAGATGAGATCACTGGGTTACTAGCGGCACTGAATAGACAGTGTCCTTATTCACCATATGAGCAGTTTC
CAGATAAGAAGGTGTATTTCCTTTTAGACTCACGGGCTAACAGTGCTCTTGGTGTGATTCAGAACGCTTC
AGCGTTCAAGAGACGAGCTGATGAGAAGAATGCAGTGGCGGGTGTTACAAATATTCCTGCGAATCCAAAC
ACAACGGTTACGACGAACCAAGGGAGTACTACTACTACCAAGGCGAACACTGGCTCGACTTTGGAAGAAG
ACTTGTACACTTATTACAAATTCGATGATGCCTCTACAGCTTTCCACAAATCTCTAACTTCGTTAGAGAA
CATGGAGTTGAAGAGTTATTACCGAAGGAACTTTGAGAAAGTATTCGGGATTAAGTTTGGTGGAGCAGCT
GCTAGTTCATCTGCACCGCCTCCAGCGAGTGGAGGTCCGATACGTCCTAATCCCTAGGGATTTAAGGACG
TGAACTCTGTTGAGATCTCTGTGAAATTCAGAGGGTGGGTGATACCATATTCACTGATGCCATTAGCGAC
ATCTAAATAGGGCTAATTGTGACTAATTTGAGGGAATTTCCTTTACCATTGACGTCAGTGTCGTTGGTAG
CATTTGAGTTTCGCAATGCACGAATTACTTAGGAAGTGGCTTGACGACACTAATGTGTTATTGTTAGATA
ATGGTTTGGTGGTCAAGGTACGTAGTAGAGTCCCACATATTCGCACGTATGAAGTAATTGGAAAGTTGTC
AGTTTTTGATAATTCACTGGGAGATGATACGCTGTTTGAGGGAAAAGTAGAGAACGTATTTGTTTTTATG
TTCAGGCGGTTCTTGTGTGTCAACAAAGATGGACATTGTTACTCAAGGAAGCACGATGAGCTTTATTATT
ACGGACGAGTGGACTTAGATTCTGTGAGTAAGGTTACCGAATTCTCTAGAAGGATCAACCACTTTGTACA
AGAAAGCTGGGTCCTCAGCTTCTCTTGCTAGCAAATGTTTCCTGTGGGATCTGTATTTTTGAAGATGGCT
AGCAATGTTGTGGCGAGTAAGACAATCAATTCCCATAAGTTCAAGAATTCTTGAAGGGACTGCCTTATCC
ACACCTAGCTGCTCCACTGCTTGTACAAATCTTCTGTGCAGCTCTGGTGTCCAATCCACCAGCCTGCTTT
TTTGTACAAACTTGTTGATCCTCCATGGGGATCCGGTACCGAGCTCACGCGTCTCGAGGCCCGGGCATGT
CCCGAAGACATTAAACTACGGTTCTTTAAGTAGATCCGTGTCTGAAGTTTTAGGTTCAATTTAAACCTAC
GAGATTGACATTCTCGACTGATCTTGATTGATCGGTAAGTCTTTTGTAATTTAATTTTCTTTTTGATTTT
ATTTTAAATTGTTATCTGTTTCTGTGTATAGACTGTTTGAGATCGGCGTTTGGCCGACTCATTGTCTTAC
CATAGGGGAACGGACTTTGTTTGTGTTGTTATTTTATTTGTATTTTATTAAAATTCTCAACGATCTGAAA
AAGCCTCGCGGCTAAGAGATTGTTGGGGGGTGAGTAAGTACTTTTAAAGTGATGATGGTTACAAAGGCAA
AAGGGGTAAAACCCCTCGCCTACGTAAGCGTTATTACGCCCGTCTGTACTTATATCAGTACACTGACGAG
TCCCTAAAGGACGAAACGGGAGAACGCTAGCCACCACCACCACCACCTCGAATTCACTGGCCGTCGTTTT
ACAACGTCGTGACTGGGAAAACCCTGGCGTTACCCAACTTAATCGCCTTGCAGCACATCCCCCTTTCGCC
AGCTGGCGTAATAGCGAAGAGGCCCGCACCGATCGCCCTTCCCAACAGTTGCGCAGCCTGAATG
[44 nt withheld, positions 3690-3733]
C
[141 nt withheld, positions 3735-3875]
CCTTTGACGTTGGAGTCCACGTTCTTT
[37 nt withheld, positions 3903-3939]
ACCCTATCTCGGGCTATTCTTTTGATTTATAAGGGATTTTGCCGATTTCGGAACCACCATCAAACAGGAT
TTTCGCCTGCTGGGGCAAACCAGCGTGGACCGCTTGCTGCAACTCTCTCAGGGCCAGGCGGTGAAGGGCA
ATCAGCTGTTGCCCGTCTCACTGGTGAAAAGAAAAACCACCCCAGTACATTAAAAACGTCCGCAATGTGT
TATTAAGTTGTCTAAGCGTCAATTTGTTTACACCACAATATATCCTGCCACCAGCCAGCCAACAGCTCCC
CGACCGGCAGCTCGGCACAAAATCACCACTCGATACAGGCAGCCCATCAGTCCGGGACGGCGTCAGCGGG
AGAGCCGTTGTAAGGCGGCAGACTTTGCTCATGTTACCGATGCTATTCGGAAGAACGGCAACTAAGCTGC
CGGGTTTGAAACACGGATGATCTCGCGGAGGGTAGCATGTTGATTGTAACGATGACAGAGCGTTGCTGCC
TGTGATCAAATATCATCTCCCTCGCAGAGATCCGAATTATCAGCCTTCTTATTCATTTCTCGCTTAACCG
TGACAGGCTGTCGATCTTGAGAACTATGCCGACATAATAGGAAATCGCTGGATAAAGCCGCTGAGGAAGC
TGAGTGGCGCTATTTCTTTAGAAGTGAACGTTGACGATATCAACTCCCCTATCCATTGCTCACCGAATGG
TACAGGTCGGGGACCCGAAGTTCCGACTGTCGGCCTGATGCATCCCCGGCTGATCGACCCCAGATCTGGG
GCTGAGAAAGCCCAGTAAGGAAACAACTGTAGGTTCGAGTCGCGAGATCCCCCGGAACCAAAGGAAGTAG
GTTAAACCCGCTCCGATCAGGCCGAGCCACGCCAGGCCGAGAACATTGGTTCCTGTAGGCATCGGGATTG
GCGGATCAAACACTAAAGCTACTGGAACGAGCAGAAGTCCTCCGGCCGCCAGTTGCCAGGCGGTAAAGGT
GAGCAGAGGCACGGGAGGTTGCCACTTGCGGGTCAGCACGGTTCCGAACGCCATGGAAACCGCCCCCGCC
AGGCCCGCTGCGACGCCGACAGGATCTAGCGCTGCGTTTGGTGTCAACACCAACAGCGCCACGCCCGCAG
TTCCGCAAATAGCCCCCAGGACCGCCATCAATCGTATCGGGCTACCTAGCAGAGCGGCAGAGATGAACAC
GACCATCAGCGGCTGCACAGCGCCTACCGTCGCCGCGACCCCGCCCGGCAGGCGGTAGACCGAAATAAAC
AACAAGCTCCAGAATAGCGAAATATTAAGTGCGCCGAGGATGAAGATGCGCATCCACCAGATTCCCGTTG
GAATCTGTCGGACGATCATCACGAGCAATAAACCCGCCGGCAACGCCCGCAGCAGCATACCGGCGACCCC
TCGGCCTCGCTGTTCGGGCTCCACGAAAACGCCGGACAGATGCGCCTTGTGAGCGTCCTTGGGGCCGTCC
TCCTGTTTGAAGACCGACAGCCCAATGATCTCGCCGTCGATGTAGGCGCCGAATGCCACGGCATCTCGCA
ACCGTTCAGCGAACGCCTCCATGGGCTTTTTCTCCTCGTGCTCGTAAACGGACCCGAACATCTCTGGAGC
TTTCTTCAGGGCCGACAATCGGATCTCGCGGAAATCCTGCACGTCGGCCGCTCCAAGCCGTCGAATCTGA
GCCTTAATCACAATTGTCAATTTTAATCCTCTGTTTATCGGCAGTTCGTAGAGCGCGCCGTGCGTCCCGA
GCGATACTGAGCGAAGCAAGTGCGTCGAGCAGTGCCCGCTTGTTCCTGAAATGCCAGTAAAGCGCTGGCT
GCTGAACCCCCAGCCGGAACTGACCCCACAAGGCCCTAGCGTTTGCAATGCACCAGGTCATCATTGACCC
AGGCGTGTTCCACCAGGCCGCTGCCTCGCAACTCTTCGCAGGCTTCGCCGACCTGCTCGCGCCACTTCTT
CACGCGGGTGGAATCCGATCCGCACATGAGGCGGAAGGTTTCCAGCTTGAGCGGGTACGGCTCCCGGTGC
GAGCTGAAATAGTCGAACATCCGTCGGGCCGTCGGCGACAGCTTGCGGTACTTCTCCCATATGAATTTCG
TGTAGTGGTCGCCAGCAAACAGCACGACGATTTCCTCGTCGATCAGGACCTGGCAACGGGACGTTTTCTT
GCCACGGTCCAGGACGCGGAAGCGGTGCAGCAGCGACACCGATTCCAGGTGCCCAACGCGGTCGGACGTG
AAGCCCATCGCCGTCGCCTGTAGGCGCGACAGGCATTCCTCGGCCTTCGTGTAATACCGGCCATTGATCG
ACCAGCCCAGGTCCTGGCAAAGCTCGTAGAACGTGAAGGTGATCGGCTCGCCGATAGGGGTGCGCTTCGC
GTACTCCAACACCTGCTGCCACACCAGTTCGTCATCGTCGGCCCGCAGCTCGACGCCGGTGTAGGTGATC
TTCACGTCCTTGTTGACGTGGAAAATGACCTTGTTTTGCAGCGCCTCGCGCGGGATTTTCTTGTTGCGCG
TGGTGAACAGGGCAGAGCGGGCCGTGTCGTTTGGCATCGCTCGCATCGTGTCCGGCCACGGCGCAATATC
GAACAAGGAAAGCTGCATTTCCTTGATCTGCTGCTTCGTGTGTTTCAGCAACGCGGCCTGCTTGGCCTCG
CTGACCTGTTTTGCCAGGTCCTCGCCGGCGGTTTTTCGCTTCTTGGTCGTCATAGTTCCTCGCGTGTCGA
TGGTCATCGACTTCGCCAAACCTGCCGCCTCCTGTTCGAGACGACGCGAACGCTCCACGGCGGCCGATGG
CGCGGGCAGGGCAGGGGGAGCCAGTTGCACGCTGTCGCGCTCGATCTTGGCCGTAGCTTGCTGGACCATC
GAGCCGACGGACTGGAAGGTTTCGCGGGGCGCACGCATGACGGTGCGGCTTGCGATGGTTTCGGCATCCT
CGGCGGAAAACCCCGCGTCGATCAGTTCTTGCCTGTATGCCTTCCGGTCAAACGTCCGATTCATTCACCC
TCCTTGCGGGATTGCCCCGACTCACGCCGGGGCAATGTGCCCTTATTCCTGATTTGACCCGCCTGGTGCC
TTGGTGTCCAGATAATCCACCTTATCGGCAATGAAGTCGGTCCCGTAGACCGTCTGGCCGTCCTTCTCGT
ACTTGGTATTCCGAATCTTGCCCTGCACGAATACCAGCGACCCCTTGCCCAAATACTTGCCGTGGGCCTC
GGCCTGAGAGCCAAAACACTTGATGCGGAAGAAGTCGGTGCGCTCCTGCTTGTCGCCGGCATCGTTGCGC
CACATCTAGGTACTAAAACAATTCATCCAGTAAAATATAATATTTTATTTTCTCCCAATCAGGCTTGATC
CCCAGTAAGTCAAAAAATAGCTCGACATACTGTTCTTCCCCGATATCCTCCCTGATCGACCGGACGCAGA
AGGCAATGTCATACCACTTGTCCGCCCTGCCGCTTCTCCCAAGATCAATAAAGCCACTTACTTTGCCATC
TTTCACAAAGATGTTGCTGTCTCCCAGGTCGCCGTGGGAAAAGACAAGTTCCTCTTCGGGCTTTTCCGTC
TTTAAAAAATCATACAGCTCGCGCGGATCTTTAAATGGAGTGTCTTCTTCCCAGTTTTCGCAATCCACAT
CGGCCAGATCGTTATTCAGTAAGTAATCCAATTCGGCTAAGCGGCTGTCTAAGCTATTCGTATAGGGACA
ATCCGATATGTCGATGGAGTGAAAGAGCCTGATGCACTCCGCATACAGCTCGATAATCTTTTCAGGGCTT
TGTTCATCTTCATACTCTTCCGAGCAAAGGACGCCATCGGCCTCACTCATGAGCAGATTGCTCCAGCCAT
CATGCCGTTCAAAGTGCAGGACCTTTGGAACAGGCAGCTTTCCTTCCAGCCATAGCATCATGTCCTTTTC
CCGTTCCACATCATAGGTGGTCCCTTTATACCGGCTGTCCGTCATTTTTAAATATAGGTTTTCATTTTCT
CCCACCAGCTTATATACCTTAGCAGGAGACATTCCTTCCGTATCTTTTACGCAGCGGTATTTTTCGATCA
GTTTTTTCAATTCCGGTGATATTCTCATTTTAGCCATTTATTATTTCCTTCCTCTTTTCTACAGTATTTA
AAGATCCCCCAAGAAGCTAATTATAACAAGACGAACTCCAATTCACTGTTCCTTGCATTCTAAAACCTTA
AATACCAGAAAACAGCTTTTTCAAAGTTGTTTTCAAAGTTGGCGTATAACATAGTATCGACGGAGCCGAT
TTTGAAACCACAATTATGGGTGATGCTGCCAACTTACTGATTTAGTGTATGATGGTGTTTTTGAGGTGCT
CCAGTGGCTTCTGTTTCTATCAGCTGTCCCTCCTGTTCAGCTACTGACGGGGTGGTGCGTAACGGCAAAA
GCACCGCCGGACATCAGCGCTATCTCTGCTCTCACTGCCGTAAAACATGGCAACTGCAGTTCACTTACAC
CGCTTCTCAACCCGGTACGCACCAGAAAATCATTGATATGGCCATGAATGGCGTTGGATGCCGGGCAACA
GCCCGCATTATGGGCGTTGGCCTCAACACGATTTTACGTCACTTAAAAAACTCAGGCCGCAGTCGGTAAC
CTCGCGCATACAGCCGGGCAGTGACGTCATCGTCTGCGCGGAAATGGACGAACAGTGGGGCTATGTCGGG
GCTAAATCGCGCCAGCGCTGGCTGTTTTACGCGTATGACAGTCTCCGGAAGACGGTTGTTGCGCACGTAT
TCGGTGAACGCACTATGGCGACGCTGGGGCGTCTTATGAGCCTGCTGTCACCCTTTGACGTGGTGATATG
GATGACGGATGGCTGGCCGCTGTATGAATCCCGCCTGAAGGGAAAGCTGCACGTAATCAGCAAGCGATAT
ACGCAGCGAATTGAGCGGCATAACCTGAATCTGAGGCAGCACCTGGCACGGCTGGGACGGAAGTCGCTGT
CGTTCTCAAAATCGGTGGAGCTGCATGACAAAGTCATCGGGCATTATCTGAACATAAAACACTATCAATA
AGTTGGAGTCATTACCCAATTATGATAGAATTTACAAGCTATAAGGTTATTGTCCTGGGTTTCAAGCATT
AGTCCATGCAAGTTTTTATGCTTTGCCCATTCTATAGATATATTGATAAGCGCGCTGCCTATGCCTTGCC
CCCTGAAATCCTTACATACGGCGATATCTTCTATATAAAAGATATATTATCTTATCAGTATTGTCAATAT
ATTCAAGGCAATCTGCCTCCTCATCCTCTTCATCCTCTTCGTCTTGGTAGCTTTTTAAATATGGCGCTTC
ATAGAGTAATTCTGTAAAGGTCCAATTCTCGTTTTCATACCTCGGTATAATCTTACCTATCACCTCAAAT
GGTTCGCTGGGTTTATCGCACCCCCGAACACGAGCACGGCACCCGCGACCACTATGCCAAGAATGCCCAA
GGTAAAAATTGCCGGCCCCGCCATGAAGTCCGTGAATGCCCCGACGGCCGAAGTGAAGGGCAGGCCGCCA
CCCAGGCCGCCGCCCTCACTGCCCGGCACCTGGTCGCTGAATGTCGATGCCAGCACCTGCGGCACGTCAA
TGCTTCCGGGCGTCGCGCTCGGGCTGATCGCCCATCCCGTTACTGCCCCGATCCCGGCAATGGCAAGGAC
TGCCAGCGCTGCCATTTTTGGGGTGAGGCCGTTCGCGGCCGAGGGGCGCAGCCCCTGGGGGGATGGGAGG
CCCGCGTTAGCGGGCCGGGAGGGTTCGAGAAGGGGGGGCACCCCCCTTCGGCGTGCGCGGTCACGCGCAC
AGGGCGCAGCCCTGGTTAAAAACAAGGTTTATAAATATTGGTTTAAAAGCAGGTTAAAAGACAGGTTAGC
GGTGGCCGAAAAACGGGCGGAAACCCTTGCAAATGCTGGATTTTCTGCCTGTGGACAGCCCCTCAAATGT
CAATAGGTGCGCCCCTCATCTGTCAGCACTCTGCCCCTCAAGTGTCAAGGATCGCGCCCCTCATCTGTCA
GTAGTCGCGCCCCTCAAGTGTCAATACCGCAGGGCACTTATCCCCAGGCTTGTCCACATCATCTGTGGGA
AACTCGCGTAAAATCAGGCGTTTTCGCCGATTTGCGAGGCTGGCCAGCTCCACGTCGCCGGCCGAAATCG
AGCCTGCCCCTCATCTGTCAACGCCGCGCCGGGTGAGTCGGCCCCTCAAGTGTCAACGTCCGCCCCTCAT
CTGTCAGTGAGGGCCAAGTTTTCCGCGAGGTATCCACAACGCCGGCGGCCGCGGTGTCTCGCACACGGCT
TCGACGGCGTTTCTGGCGCGTTTGCAGGGCCATAGACGGCCGCCAGCCCAGCGGCGAGGGCAACCAGCCC
GGTGAGCGTCGGAAAGGCGCTCGGTCTTGCCTTGCTCGTCGGTGATGTACTTCACCAGCTCCGCGAAGTC
GCTCTTCTTGATGGAGCGCATGGGGACGTGCTTGGCAATCACGCGCACCCCCCGGCCGTTTTAGCGGCTA
AAAAAGTCATGGCTCTGCCCTCGGGCGGACCACGCCCATCATGACCTTGCCAAGCTCGTCCTGCTTCTCT
TCGATCTTCGCCAGCAGGGCGAGGATCGTGGCATCACCGAACCGCGCCGTGCGCGGGTCGTCGGTGAGCC
AGAGTTTCAGCAGGCCGCCCAGGCGGCCCAGGTCGCCATTGATGCGGGCCAGCTCGCGGACGTGCTCATA
GTCCACGACGCCCGTGATTTTGTAGCCCTGGCCGACGGCCAGCAGGTAGGCCGACAGGCTCATGCCGGCC
GCCGCCGCCTTTTCCTCAATCGCTCTTCGTTCGTCTGGAAGGCAGTACACCTTGATAGGTGGGCTGCCCT
TCCTGGTTGGCTTGGTTTCATCAGCCATCCGCTTGCCCTCATCTGTTACGCCGGCGGTAGCCGGCCAGCC
TCGCAGAGCAGGATTCCCGTTGAGCACCGCCAGGTGCGAATAAGGGACAGTGAAGAAGGAACACCCGCTC
GCGGGTGGGCCTACTTCACCTATCCTGCCCGGCTGACGCCGTTGGATACACCAAGGAAAGTCTACACGAA
CCCTTTGGCAAAATCCTGTATATCGTGCGAAAAAGGATGGATATACCGAAAAAATCGCTATAATGACCCC
GAAGCAGGGTTATGCAGCGGAAAAGCGCCACGCTTCCCGAAGGGAGAAAGGCGGACAGGTATCCGGTAAG
CGGCAGGGTCGGAACAGGAGAGCGCACGAGGGAGCTTCCAGGGGGAAACGCCTGGTATCTTTATAGTCCT
GTCGGGTTTCGCCACCTCTGACTTGAGCGTCGATTTTTGTGATGCTCGTCAGGGGGGCGGAGCCTATGGA
AAAACGCCAGCAACGCGGCCTTTTTACGGTTCCTGGCCTTTTGCTGGCCTTTTGCTCACATGTTCTTTCC
TGCGTTATCCCCTGATTCTGTGGATAACCGTATTACCGCCTTTGAGTGAGCTGATACCGCTCGCCGCAGC
CGAACGACCGAGCGCAGCGAGTCAGTGAGCGAGGAAGCGGAAGAGCGCCAGAAGGCCGCCAGAGAGGCCG
AGCGCGGCCGTGAGGCTTGGACGCTAGGGCAGGGCATGAAAAAGCCCGTAGCGGGCTGCTACGGGCGTCT
GACGCGGTGGAAAGGGGGAGGGGATGTTGTCTACATGGCTCTGCTGTAGTGAGTGGGTTGCGCTCCGGCA
GCGGTCCTGATCAATCGTCACCCTTTCTCGGTCCTTCAACGTTCCTGACAACGAGCCTCCTTTTCGCCAA
TCCATCGACAATCACCGCGAGTCCCTGCTCGAACGCTGCGTCCGGACCGGCTTCGTCGAAGGCGTCTATC
GCGGCCCGCAACAGCGGCGAGAGCGGAGCCTGTTCAACGGTGCCGCCGCGCTCGCCGGCATCGCTGTCGC
CGGCCTGCTCCTCAAGCACGGCCCCAACAGTGAAGTAGCTGATTGTCATCAGCGCATTGACGGCGTCCCC
GGCCGAAAAACCCGCCTCGCAGAGGAAGCGAAGCTGCGCGTCGGCCGTTTCCATCTGCGGTGCGCCCGGT
CGCGTGCCGGCATGGATGCGCGCGCCATCGCGGTAGGCGAGCAGCGCCTGCCTGAAGCTGCGGGCATTCC
CGATCAGAAATGAGCGCCAGTCGTCGTCGGCTCTCGGCACCGAATGCGTATGATTCTCCGCCAGCATGGC
TTCGGCCAGTGCGTCGAGCAGCGCCCGCTTGTTCCTGAAGTGCCAGTAAAGCGCCGGCTGCTGAACCCCC
AACCGTTCCGCCAGTTTGCGTGTCGTCAGACCGTCTACGCCGACCTCGTTCAACAGGTCCAGGGCGGCAC
GGATCACTGTATTCGGCTGCAACTTTGTCATGCTTGACACTTTATCACTGATAAACATAATATGTCCACC
AACTTATCAGTGATAAAGAATCCGCGCGTTCAATCGGACCAGCGGAGGCTGGTCCGGAGGCCAGACGTGA
AACCCAACATACCCCTGATCGTAATTCTGAGCACTGTCGCGCTCGACGCTGTCGGCATCGGCCTGATTAT
GCCGGTGCTGCCGGGCCTCCTGCGCGATCTGGTTCACTCGAACGACGTCACCGCCCACTATGGCATTCTG
CTGGCGCTGTATGCGTTGGTGCAATTTGCCTGCGCACCTGTGCTGGGCGCGCTGTCGGATCGTTTCGGGC
GGCGGCCAATCTTGCTCGTCTCGCTGGCCGGCGCCAGATCTGGGGAACCCTGTGGTTGGCATGCACATAC
AAATGGACGAACGGATAAACCTTTTCACGCCCTTTTAAATATCCGATTATTCTAATAAACGCTCTTTTCT
CTTAGGTTTACCCGCCAATATATCCTGTCAAACACTGATAGTTTAAACTGAAGGCGGGAAACGACAATCT
GATCATGAGCGGAGAATTAAGGGAGTCACGTTATGACCCCCGCCGATGACGCGGGACAAGCCGTTTTACG
TTTGGAACTGACAGAACCGCAACGTTGAAGGAGCCACTCAGCCGCGGGTTTCTGGAGTTTAATGAGCTAA
GCACATACGTCAGAAACCATTATTGCGCGTTCAAAAGTCGCCTAAGGTCACTATCAGCTAGCAAATATTT
CTTGTCAAAAATGCTCCACTGACGTTCCATAAATTCCCCTCGGTATCCAATTAGAGTCTCATATTCACTC
TCAATCCAAATAATCTGCACCGGATCTGGATCGTTTCGCATGATTGAACAAGATGGATTGCACGCAGGTT
CTCCGGCCGCTTGGGTGGAGAGGCTATTCGGCTATGACTGGGCACAACAGACAATCGGCTGCTCTGATGC
CGCCGTGTTCCGGCTGTCAGCGCAGGGGCGCCCGGTTCTTTTTGTCAAGACCGACCTGTCCGGTGCCCTG
AATGAACTGCAGGACGAGGCAGCGCGGCTATCGTGGCTGGCCACGACGGGCGTTCCTTGCGCAGCTGTGC
TCGACGTTGTCACTGAAGCGGGAAGGGACTGGCTGCTATTGGGCGAAGTGCCGGGGCAGGATCTCCTGTC
ATCTCACCTTGCTCCTGCCGAGAAAGTATCCATCATGGCTGATGCAATGCGGCGGCTGCATACGCTTGAT
CCGGCTACCTGCCCATTCGACCACCAAGCGAAACATCGCATCGAGCGAGCACGTACTCGGATGGAAGCCG
GTCTTGTCGATCAGGATGATCTGGACGAAGAGCATCAGGGGCTCGCGCCAGCCGAACTGTTCGCCAGGCT
CAAGGCGCGCATGCCCGACGGCGATGATCTCGTCGTGACCCATGGCGATGCCTGCTTGCCGAATATCATG
GTGGAAAATGGCCGCTTTTCTGGATTCATCGACTGTGGCCGGCTGGGTGTGGCGGACCGCTATCAGGACA
TAGCGTTGGCTACCCGTGATATTGCTGAAGAGCTTGGCGGCGAATGGGCTGACCGCTTCCTCGTGCTTTA
CGGTATCGCCGCTCCCGATTCGCAGCGCATCGCCTTCTATCGCCTTCTTGACGAGTTCTTCTGAGCGGGA
CTCTGGGGTTCGAAATGACCGACCAAGCGACGCCCAACCTGCCATCACGAGATTTCGATTCCACCGCCGC
CTTCTATGAAAGGTTGGGCTTCGGAATCGTTTTCCGGGACGCCGGCTGGATGATCCTCCAGCGCGGGGAT
CTCATGCTGGAGTTCTTCGCCCACGGGATCTCTGCGGAACAGGCGGTCGAAGGTGCCGATATCATTACGA
CAGCAACGGCCGACAAGCACAACGCCACGATCCTGAGCGACAATATGATCGGGCCCGGCGTCCACATCAA
CGGCGTCGGCGGCGACTGCCCAGGCAAGACCGAGATGCACCGCGATATCTTGCTGCGTTCGGATATTTTC
GTGGAGTTCCCGCCACAGACCCGGATGATCCCCGATCGTTCAAACATTTGGCAATAAAGTTTCTTAAGAT
TGAATCCTGTTGCCGGTCTTGCGATGATTATCATATAATTTCTGTTGAATTACGTTAAGCATGTAATAAT
TAACATGTAATGCATGACGTTATTTATGAGATGGGTTTTTATGATTAGAGTCCCGCAATTATACATTTAA
TACGCGATAGAAAACAAAATATAGCGCGCAAACTAGGATAAATTATCGCGCGCGGTGTCATCTATGTTAC
TAGATCGG
